>Addgene plasmid #103226 | LSB-hsa-miR-135a-3p | depositor full sequence | sequence record 195501 | Full Sequence
AATTGAGGGGATAACGCAGGAAAGAACATGTGAGCAAAAGGCCAGCAAAAGGCCAGGAACCGTAAAAAGG
CCGCGTTGCTGGCGTTTTTCCATAGGCTCCGCCCCCCTGACGAGCATCACAAAAATCGACGCTCAAGTCA
GAGGTGGCGAAACCCGACAGGACTATAAAGATACCAGGCGTTTCCCCCTGGAAGCTCCCTCGTGCGCTCT
CCTGTTCCGACCCTGCCGCTTACCGGATACCTGTCCGCCTTTCTCCCTTCGGGAAGCGTGGCGCTTTCTC
ATAGCTCACGCTGTAGGTATCTCAGTTCGGTGTAGGTCGTTCGCTCCAAGCTGGGCTGTGTGCACGAACC
CCCCGTTCAGCCCGACCGCTGCGCCTTATCCGGTAACTATCGTCTTGAGTCCAACCCGGTAAGACACGAC
TTATCGCCACTGGCAGCAGCCACTGGTAACAGGATTAGCAGAGCGAGGTATGTAGGCGGTGCTACAGAGT
TCTTGAAGTGGTGGCCTAACTACGGCTACACTAGAAGAACAGTATTTGGTATCTGCGCTCTGCTGAAGCC
AGTTACCTTCGGAAAAAGAGTTGGTAGCTCTTGATCCGGCAAACAAACCACCGCTGGTAGCGGTGGTTTT
TTTGTTTGCAAGCAGCAGATTACGCGCAGAAAAAAAGGATCTCAAGAAGATCCTTTGATCTTTTCTACGG
GGTCTGACGCTCAGTGGAACGAAAACTCACGTTAAGGGATTTTGGTCATGAGATTATCAAAAAGGATCTT
CACCTAGATCCTTTTAAATTAAAAATGAAGTTTTAAATCAATCTAAAGTATATATGAGTAAACTTGGTCT
GACAGTTACCAATGCTTAATCAGTGAGGCACCTATCTCAGCGATCTGTCTATTTCGTTCATCCATAGTTG
CCTGACTCCCCGTCGTGTAGATAACTACGATACGGGAGGGCTTACCATCTGGCCCCAGTGCTGCAATGAT
ACCGCGAGAACCACGCTCACCGGCTCCAGATTTATCAGCAATAAACCAGCCAGCCGGAAGGGCCGAGCGC
AGAAGTGGTCCTGCAACTTTATCCGCCTCCATCCAGTCTATTAATTGTTGCCGGGAAGCTAGAGTAAGTA
GTTCGCCAGTTAATAGTTTGCGCAACGTTGTTGCCATTGCTACAGGCATCGTGGTGTCACGCTCGTCGTT
TGGTATGGCTTCATTCAGCTCCGGTTCCCAACGATCAAGGCGAGTTACATGATCCCCCATGTTGTGCAAA
AAAGCGGTTAGCTCCTTCGGTCCTCCGATCGTTGTCAGAAGTAAGTTGGCCGCAGTGTTATCACTCATGG
TTATGGCAGCACTGCATAATTCTCTTACTGTCATGCCATCCGTAAGATGCTTTTCTGTGACTGGTGAGTA
CTCAACCAAGTCATTCTGAGAATAGTGTATGCGGCGACCGAGTTGCTCTTGCCCGGCGTCAATACGGGAT
AATACCGCGCCACATAGCAGAACTTTAAAAGTGCTCATCATTGGAAAACGTTCTTCGGGGCGAAAACTCT
CAAGGATCTTACCGCTGTTGAGATCCAGTTCGATGTAACCCACTCGTGCACCCAACTGATCTTCAGCATC
TTTTACTTTCACCAGCGTTTCTGGGTGAGCAAAAACAGGAAGGCAAAATGCCGCAAAAAAGGGAATAAGG
GCGACACGGAAATGTTGAATACTCATACTCTTCCTTTTTCAATATTATTGAAGCATTTATCAGGGTTATT
GTCTCATGAGCGGATACATATTTGAATGTAGCTCCGAATTTCTCGAGGGCTTGTCGACGACGGCGGTCTC
CGTCGTCAGGATCATGAATTCGACCCGCCTGCCACCATGACCGAGTACAAGCCCACGGTGCGCCTCGCCA
CCCGCGACGACGTCCCCCGGGCCGTACGCACCCTCGCCGCCGCGTTCGCCGACTACCCCGCCACGCGCCA
CACCGTCGACCCGGACCGCCACATCGAGCGGGTCACCGAGCTGCAAGAACTCTTCCTCACGCGCGTCGGG
CTCGACATCGGCAAGGTGTGGGTCGCGGACGACGGCGCCGCGGTGGCGGTCTGGACCACGCCGGAGAGCG
TCGAAGCGGGGGCGGTGTTCGCCGAGATCGGCCCGCGCATGGCCGAGTTGAGCGGTTCCCGGCTGGCCGC
GCAGCAACAGATGGAAGGCCTCCTGGCGCCGCACCGGCCCAAGGAGCCCGCGTGGTTCCTGGCCACCGTC
GGCGTCTCGCCCGACCACCAGGGCAAGGGTCTGGGCAGCGCCGTCGTGCTCCCCGGAGTGGAGGCGGCCG
AGCGCGCCGGGGTGCCCGCCTTCCTGGAGACATCCGCGCCCCGCAACCTCCCCTTCTACGAGCGGCTCGG
CTTCACCGTCACCGCCGACGTCGAGGTGCCCGAAGGACCGCGCACCTGGTGCATGACCCGCAAGCCCGGT
GCCTGATACGCGTGAATTCACTCCTCAGGTGCAGGCTGCCTATCAGAAGGTGGTGGCTGGTGTGGCCAAT
GCCCTGGCTCACAAATACCACTGAGATCTTTTTCCCTCTGCCAAAAATTATGGGGACATCATGAAGCCCC
TTGAGCATCTGACTTCTGGCTAATAAAGGAAATTTATTTTCATTGCAATAGTGTGTTGGAATTTTTTGTG
TCTCTCACTCGGAAGGACATATGGGAGGGCAAATCATTTAAAACATCAGAATGAGTATTTGGTTTAGAGT
TTGGCAACATATGCCCATATGCTGGCTGCCATGAACAAAGGTTGGCTATAAAGAGGTCATCAGTATATGA
AACAGCCCCCTGCTGTCCATTCCTTATTCCATAGAAAAGCCTTGACTTGAGGTTAGATTTTTTTTATATT
TTGTTTTGTGTTATTTTTTTCTTTAACATCCCTAAAATTTTCCTTACATGTTTTACTAGCCAGATTTTTC
CTCCTCTCCTGACTACTCCCAGTCATAGCTGTCCCTCTTCTCTTATGGAGATCCCTCGACCTGCAGCCCA
AGCTTGAATTCTCTAGAATTACCCTGTTATCCCTATGCTTGGTTTACCGAGCTCTTATTGGTTTTCAAAC
TTCATTGACTGTGCCCAACGCGCCTGGGAGCTCACGGGGACAGCCCCCCCCCAAAGCCCCCAGGGATGTA
ATTACGTCCCTCCCCCGCTAGGGGGCAGCAGCGAGCCGCCCGGGGCTCCGCTCCGGTCCGGCGCTCCCCC
CGCATCCCCGAGCCGGCAGCGTGCGGGGACAGCCCGGGCACGGGGAAGGTGGCACGGGATCGCTTTCCTC
TGAACGCTTCTCGCTGCTCTTTGAGCCTGCAGACACCTGGGGGGATACGGGGAAAAAGCTAGGCTGAAAG
ACCGGTTCTTAGAATGACACGCGCCTGGGAGCTCACGGGGACAGCCCCCCCCCAAAGCCCCCAGGGATGT
AATTACGTCCCTCCCCCGCTAGGGGGCAGCAGCGAGCCGCCCGGGGCTCCGCTCCGGTCCGGCGCTCCCC
CCGCATCCCCGAGCCGGCAGCGTGCGGGGACAGCCCGGGCACGGGGAAGGTGGCACGGGATCGCTTTCCT
CTGAACGCTTCTCGCTGCTCTTTGAGCCTGCAGACACCTGGGGGGATACGGGGAAAAAGCTAACTTCTGA
GACGACAACTTTGTATAGAAAAGTTGGCTCCGAATTCGCCCTTGACAGCAGAGATCCAGTTTGGTTAATT
AATTGGCTCCGGTGCCCGTCAGTGGGCAGAGCGCACATCGCCCACAGTCCCCGAGAAGTTGTGGGGAGGG
GTCGGCAATTGAACCGGTGCCTAGAGAAGGTGGCGCGGGGTAAACTGGGAAAGTGATGTCGTGTACTGGC
TCCGCCTTTTTCCCGAGGGTGGGGGAGAACCGTATATAAGTGCAGTAGTCGCCGTGAACGTTCTTTTTCG
CAACGGGTTTGCCGCCAGAACACAGGTAAGTGCCGTGTGTGGTTCCCGCGGGCCTGGCCTCTTTACGGGT
TATGGCCCTTGCGTGCCTTGAATTACTTCCACCTGGCTGCAGTACGTGATTCTTGATCCCGAGCTTCGGG
TTGGAAGTGGGTGGGAGAGTTCGAGGCCTTGCGCTTAAGGAGCCCCTTCGCCTCGTGCTTGAGTTGAGGC
CTGGCCTGGGCGCTGGGGCCGCCGCGTGCGAATCTGGTGGCACCTTCGCGCCTGTCTCGCTGCTTTCGAT
AAGTCTCTAGCCATTTAAAATTTTTGATGACCTGCTGCGACGCTTTTTTTCTGGCAAGATAGTCTTGTAA
ATGCGGGCCAAGATCTGCACACTGGTATTTCGGTTTTTGGGGCCGCGGGCGGCGACGGGGCCCGTGCGTC
CCAGCGCACATGTTCGGCGAGGCGGGGCCTGCGAGCGCGGCCACCGAGAATCGGACGGGGGTAGTCTCAA
GCTGGCCGGCCTGCTCTGGTGCCTGGCCTCGCGCCGCCGTGTATCGCCCCGCCCTGGGCGGCAAGGCTGG
CCCGGTCGGCACCAGTTGCGTGAGCGGAAAGATGGCCGCTTCCCGGCCCTGCTGCAGGGAGCTCAAAATG
GAGGACGCGGCGCTCGGGAGAGCGGGCGGGTGAGTCACCCACACAAAGGAAAAGGGCCTTTCCGTCCTCA
GCCGTCGCTTCATGTGACTCCACGGAGTACCGGGCGCCGTCCAGGCACCTCGATTAGTTCTCGAGCTTTT
GGAGTACGTCGTCTTTAGGTTGGGGGGAGGGGTTTTATGCGATGGAGTTTCCCCACACTGAGTGGGTGGA
GACTGAAGTTAGGCCAGCTTGGCACTTGATGTAATTCTCCTTGGAATTTGCCCTTTTTGAGTTTGGATCT
TGGTTCATTCTCAAGCCTCAGACAGTGGTTCAAAGTTTTTTTCTTCCATTTCAGGTGTCGTGAGAAGGGC
GAATTCGACCCAAGTTTGTACAAAAAAGCAGGCTGGATCCAGGTGCCACCATGGTGAGCGAGCTGATTAA
GGAGAACATGCACATGAAGCTGTACATGGAGGGCACCGTGAACAACCACCACTTCAAGTGCACATCCGAG
GGCGAAGGCAAGCCCTACGAGGGCACCCAGACCATGAGAATCAAGGCGGTCGAGGGCGGCCCTCTCCCCT
TCGCCTTCGACATCCTGGCTACCAGCTTCATGTACGGCAGCAAAACCTTCATCAACCACACCCAGGGCAT
CCCCGACTTCTTTAAGCAGTCCTTCCCCGAGGGCTTCACATGGGAGAGAGTCACCACATACGAAGATGGG
GGCGTGCTGACCGCTACCCAGGACACCAGCCTCCAGGACGGCTGCCTCATCTACAACGTCAAGATCAGAG
GGGTGAACTTCCCATCCAACGGCCCTGTGATGCAGAAGAAAACACTCGGCTGGGAGGCCTCCACCGAGAC
ACTGTACCCCGCTGACGGCGGCCTGGAAGGCAGAGCCGACATGGCCCTGAAGCTCGTGGGCGGGGGCCAC
CTGATCTGCAACCTTAAGACCACATACAGATCCAAGAAACCCGCTAAGAACCTCAAGATGCCCGGCGTCT
ACTATGTGGACAGGAGACTGGAAAGAATCAAGGAGGCCGACAAAGAGACATACGTCGAGCAGCACGAGGT
GGCTGTGGCCAGATACTGCGACCTCCCTAGCAAACTGGGGCACAAACTTAATTGAGAATTCTACCACCCA
GCTTTCTTGTACAAAGTGGTACGTCTCAAGACCAGAGGTCTCTGCTTCAAGCACTCGCCACGGCTCCAAT
CCCTATACGCCACGGCTCCAATCCCTATACGCCACGGCTCCAATCCCTATACGCCACGGCTCCAATCCCT
ATACAACCAGAAGAGACCTGTGCTTCACTCCTCAGGTGCAGGCTGCCTATCAGAAGGTGGTGGCTGGTGT
GGCCAATGCCCTGGCTCACAAATACCACTGAGATCTTTTTCCCTCTGCCAAAAATTATGGGGACATCATG
AAGCCCCTTGAGCATCTGACTTCTGGCTAATAAAGGAAATTTATTTTCATTGCAATAGTGTGTTGGAATT
TTTTGTGTCTCTCACTCGGAAGGACATATGGGAGGGCAAATCATTTAAAACATCAGAATGAGTATTTGGT
TTAGAGTTTGGCAACATATGCCCATATGCTGGCTGCCATGAACAAAGGTTGGCTATAAAGAGGTCATCAG
TATATGAAACAGCCCCCTGCTGTCCATTCCTTATTCCATAGAAAAGCCTTGACTTGAGGTTAGATTTTTT
TTATATTTTGTTTTGTGTTATTTTTTTCTTTAACATCCCTAAAATTTTCCTTACATGTTTTACTAGCCAG
ATTTTTCCTCCTCTCCTGACTACTCCCAGTCATAGCTGTCCCTCTTCTCTTATGGAGATCCCGAGCGGTG
CGTTTTTATGCTTGTAGTATTGTATAATGTTTTTAAGATCCAAGCTTCTGACCTCTTCTCTTCCTCCCAC
AGGGCCTCGAGACAATTGCATCGATGGTACCAGTGAAAGTCTGCAATGAATTCGAGTTGGCGCGCCTGTC
ATTCTAAATCTCTCTTTCAGCCTAAAGCTTTTTCCCCGTATCCCCCCAGGTGTCTGCAGGCTCAAAGAGC
AGCGAGAAGCGTTCAGAGGAAAGCGATCCCGTGCCACCTTCCCCGTGCCCGGGCTGTCCCCGCACGCTGC
CGGCTCGGGGATGCGGGGGGAGCGCCGGACCGGAGCGGAGCCCCGGGCGGCTCGCTGCTGCCCCCTAGCG
GGGGAGGGACGTAATTACATCCCTGGGGGCTTTGGGAGGGGGCTGTCCCCGTGAGCTCCCAGGCGCGCCT
GTCATTCTAAATCTCTCTTTCAGCCTAAAGCTTTTTCCCCGTATCCCCCCAGGTGTCTGCAGGCTCAAAG
AGCAGCGAGAAGCGTTCAGAGGAAAGCGATCCCGTGCCACCTTCCCCGTGCCCGGGCTGTCCCCGCACGC
TGCCGGCTCGGGGATGCGGGGGGAGCGCCGGACCGGAGCGGAGCCCCGGGCGGCTCGCTGCTGCCCCCTA
GCGGGGGAGGGACGTAATTACATCCCTGGGGGCTTTGGGGGGGGGCTGTCCCCGTGAGCTCCCAGGCGCG
CCAACTCGGTACCGTATCGATGTCGACGTTAACGCTAGTGATATCAACTTTGTATAGAAAAGTTGGCTCC
GAATTCGCCCTTGACAGCAGAGATCCAGTTTGGTTAATTAATTGGCTCCGGTGCCCGTCAGTGGGCAGAG
CGCACATCGCCCACAGTCCCCGAGAAGTTGTGGGGAGGGGTCGGCAATTGAACCGGTGCCTAGAGAAGGT
GGCGCGGGGTAAACTGGGAAAGTGATGTCGTGTACTGGCTCCGCCTTTTTCCCGAGGGTGGGGGAGAACC
GTATATAAGTGCAGTAGTCGCCGTGAACGTTCTTTTTCGCAACGGGTTTGCCGCCAGAACACAGGTAAGT
GCCGTGTGTGGTTCCCGCGGGCCTGGCCTCTTTACGGGTTATGGCCCTTGCGTGCCTTGAATTACTTCCA
CCTGGCTGCAGTACGTGATTCTTGATCCCGAGCTTCGGGTTGGAAGTGGGTGGGAGAGTTCGAGGCCTTG
CGCTTAAGGAGCCCCTTCGCCTCGTGCTTGAGTTGAGGCCTGGCCTGGGCGCTGGGGCCGCCGCGTGCGA
ATCTGGTGGCACCTTCGCGCCTGTCTCGCTGCTTTCGATAAGTCTCTAGCCATTTAAAATTTTTGATGAC
CTGCTGCGACGCTTTTTTTCTGGCAAGATAGTCTTGTAAATGCGGGCCAAGATCTGCACACTGGTATTTC
GGTTTTTGGGGCCGCGGGCGGCGACGGGGCCCGTGCGTCCCAGCGCACATGTTCGGCGAGGCGGGGCCTG
CGAGCGCGGCCACCGAGAATCGGACGGGGGTAGTCTCAAGCTGGCCGGCCTGCTCTGGTGCCTGGCCTCG
CGCCGCCGTGTATCGCCCCGCCCTGGGCGGCAAGGCTGGCCCGGTCGGCACCAGTTGCGTGAGCGGAAAG
ATGGCCGCTTCCCGGCCCTGCTGCAGGGAGCTCAAAATGGAGGACGCGGCGCTCGGGAGAGCGGGCGGGT
GAGTCACCCACACAAAGGAAAAGGGCCTTTCCGTCCTCAGCCGTCGCTTCATGTGACTCCACGGAGTACC
GGGCGCCGTCCAGGCACCTCGATTAGTTCTCGAGCTTTTGGAGTACGTCGTCTTTAGGTTGGGGGGAGGG
GTTTTATGCGATGGAGTTTCCCCACACTGAGTGGGTGGAGACTGAAGTTAGGCCAGCTTGGCACTTGATG
TAATTCTCCTTGGAATTTGCCCTTTTTGAGTTTGGATCTTGGTTCATTCTCAAGCCTCAGACAGTGGTTC
AAAGTTTTTTTCTTCCATTTCAGGTGTCGTGAGAAGGGCGAATTCGACCCAAGTTTGTACAAAAAAGCAG
GCTCGCCACCATGGTGAGCAAGGGCGAGGAGCTGTTCACCGGGGTGGTGCCCATCCTGGTCGAGCTGGAC
GGCGACGTAAACGGCCACAAGTTCAGCGTGAGGGGCGAGGGCGAGGGCGATGCCACCAACGGCAAGCTGA
CCCTGAAGTTCATCTGCACCACCGGCAAGCTGCCCGTGCCCTGGCCCACCCTCGTGACCACCCTGAGCCA
CGGCGTGCAGTGCTTCGCCCGCTACCCCGACCACATGAAGCAGCACGACTTCTTCAAGTCCGCCATGCCC
GAAGGCTACGTCCAGGAGCGCACCATCTTCTTCAAGGACGACGGCACCTACAAGACCCGCGCCGAGGTGA
AGTTCGAGGGCGACACCCTAGTGAACCGCATCGAGCTGAAGGGCGTCGACTTCAAGGAGGACGGCAACAT
CCTGGGGCACAAGCTGGAGTACAACTTCAACAGCCACAACATCTATATCATGGCCGTCAAGCAGAAGAAC
GGCATCAAGGTGAACTTCAAGATCCGCCACAACGTGGAGGACGGCAGCGTGCAGCTCGCCGACCACTACC
AGCAGAACACCCCCATCGGCGACGGCCCCGTGCTGCTGCCCGACAGCCACTACCTGAGCACCCAGTCCGT
GCTGAGCAAAGACCCCAACGAGAAGCGCGATCACATGGTCCTGCTGGAGTTCCGCACCGCCGCCGGGATC
ACTCTCGGCATGGACGAGCTGTACAAGTAATACCACCCAGCTTTCTTGTACAAAGTGGTACGCGTGAATT
CACTCCTCAGGTGCAGGCTGCCTATCAGAAGGTGGTGGCTGGTGTGGCCAATGCCCTGGCTCACAAATAC
CACTGAGATCTTTTTCCCTCTGCCAAAAATTATGGGGACATCATGAAGCCCCTTGAGCATCTGACTTCTG
GCTAATAAAGGAAATTTATTTTCATTGCAATAGTGTGTTGGAATTTTTTGTGTCTCTCACTCGGAAGGAC
ATATGGGAGGGCAAATCATTTAAAACATCAGAATGAGTATTTGGTTTAGAGTTTGGCAACATATGCCCAT
ATGCTGGCTGCCATGAACAAAGGTTGGCTATAAAGAGGTCATCAGTATATGAAACAGCCCCCTGCTGTCC
ATTCCTTATTCCATAGAAAAGCCTTGACTTGAGGTTAGATTTTTTTTATATTTTGTTTTGTGTTATTTTT
TTCTTTAACATCCCTAAAATTTTCCTTACATGTTTTACTAGCCAGATTTTTCCTCCTCTCCTGACTACTC
CCAGTCATAGCTGTCCCTCTTCTCTTATGGAGATCCCTCGACCTGCAGCCCAAGCTTGGCGTAATCATGG
TCATAGCTGTTTCCTGTGTGAAATTGTTATCCGCTCACAATTCCACACAACATACGAGCCGGAAGCATAA
AGTGTAAAGCCTGGGGTGCCTAATGAGTGAGCTAACTCACATTAATTGCGTTGCGCTCACTGCCCGCTTT
CCAGTCGGGAAACCTGTCGTGCCAGCGGATCGACAGTACTAAGCTTGGTCTAATACCCAATCTCTCGTCT
TATCCAGATGTTTTATACGCCTCTGGCCCGTGTCTCAAAATCTCTGATGTTACATTGCACAAGATAAAAT
AATATCATCATGAACAATAAAACTGTCTGCTTACATAAACAGTAATACAAGGGGTGTTATGAGCCATATT
CAACGGGAAACGTCGAGGCCGCGATTAAATTCCAACATGGATGCTGATTTATATGGGTATAAATGGGCTC
GCGATAATGTCGGGCAATCAGGTGCGACAATCTATCGCTTGTATGGGAAGCCCGATGCGCCAGAGTTGTT
TCTGAAACATGGCAAAGGTAGCGTTGCCAATGATGTTACAGATGAGATGGTCAGACTAAACTGGCTGACG
GAATTTATGCCTCTTCCGACCATCAAGCATTTTATCCGTACTCCTGATGATGCATGGTTACTCACCACTG
CGATCCCCGGAAAAACAGCATTCCAGGTATTAGAAGAATATCCTGATTCAGGTGAAAATATTGTTGATGC
GCTGGCAGTGTTCCTGCGCCGGTTGCATTCGATTCCTGTTTGTAATTGTCCTTTTAACAGCGATCGCGTA
TTTCGTCTCGCTCAGGCGCAATCACGAATGAATAACGGTTTGGTTGATGCGAGTGATTTTGATGACGAGC
GTAATGGCTGGCCTGTTGAACAAGTCTGGAAAGAAATGCATAAACTTTTGCCATTCTCACCGGATTCAGT
CGTCACTCATGGTGATTTCTCACTTGATAACCTTATTTTTGACGAGGGGAAATTAATAGGTTGTATTGAT
GTTGGACGAGTCGGAATCGCAGACCGATACCAGGATCTTGCCATCCTATGGAACTGCCTCGGTGAGTTTT
CTCCTTCATTACAGAAACGGCTTTTTCAAAAATATGGTATTGATAATCCTGATATGAATAAATTGCAGTT
TCATTTGATGCTCGATGAGTTTTTCTAATCAGAATTGGTTAATTGGTTGTAACACTGGCAGAGCATTACG
CTGACTTGACGGGACGGCGCAAGCTCATGACCAAAATCCCTTAACGTGAGTTACGCGTCGTTCCACTGAG
CGTCAGAGGTATCACTAGTATTACAGAGGTAAGTTATAACAGTCGCCTAACCC
Features (pLannotate 1.2.2; 28 found; start..end, strand, type, name):
     87..675     -  rep_origin     ori: high-copy-number ColE1/pMB1/pBR322/pUC origin of replication
    846..1706    -  CDS            AmpR: β-lactamase; bla; confers resistance to ampicillin, carbenicillin, and related antibiotics
   1707..1778    -  promoter       AmpR promoter: bla
   1857..2456    +  CDS            PuroR: puromycin N-acetyltransferase; pac from Streptomyces alboniger; confers resistance to puromycin
   2461..2541    +  CDS            HBB (fragment): HBB_PONPY - Experimental evidence at transcript level: Swiss-Prot protein existence level 2. Involved in oxygen transport from the lung to the various peripheral tissues. From Pongo pygmaeus (Bornean orangutan).
   2612..2667    +  polyA_signal   β-globin poly(A) signal: rabbit β-globin polyadenylation signal (Gil and Proudfoot, 1987)
   3646..3666    +  protein_bind   attB4: mutant version of attB; core recombination site for the Gateway® BP reaction BP Clonase™
   3734..3945    +  promoter       EF-1α core promoter: core promoter for human elongation factor EF-1α
   3946..4884    +  intron         EF-1α intron A: intron upstream of the start codon of human EF-1α
   4911..4931    +  protein_bind   attB1: mutant version of attB; core recombination site for the Gateway® BP reaction BP Clonase™
   4951..5646    +  CDS            mKate2: mKate2 is a basic (constitutively fluorescent) red fluorescent protein published in 2009, derived from Entacmaea quadricolor. It is reported to be a rapidly-maturing monomer with moderate acid sensitivity.
   5666..5690    -  protein_bind   attB2: mutant version of attB; recombination site for the Gateway® BP reaction BP Clonase™
   5834..5908    +  CDS            HBB (fragment): HBB_PONPY - Experimental evidence at transcript level: Swiss-Prot protein existence level 2. Involved in oxygen transport from the lung to the various peripheral tissues. From Pongo pygmaeus (Bornean orangutan).
   5979..6034    +  polyA_signal   β-globin poly(A) signal: rabbit β-globin polyadenylation signal (Gil and Proudfoot, 1987)
   6418..6443    +  misc_feature   SA: splice acceptor site
   7115..7135    +  protein_bind   attB4: mutant version of attB; core recombination site for the Gateway® BP reaction BP Clonase™
   7203..7414    +  promoter       EF-1α core promoter: core promoter for human elongation factor EF-1α
   7415..8353    +  intron         EF-1α intron A: intron upstream of the start codon of human EF-1α
   8380..8400    +  protein_bind   attB1: mutant version of attB; core recombination site for the Gateway® BP reaction BP Clonase™
   8411..9127    +  CDS            EBFP2: EBFP2 is a basic (constitutively fluorescent) blue fluorescent protein published in 2007, derived from Aequorea victoria. It is reported to be a rapidly-maturing monomer with moderate acid sensitivity.
   9135..9159    -  protein_bind   attB2: mutant version of attB; recombination site for the Gateway® BP reaction BP Clonase™
   9163..9243    +  CDS            HBB (fragment): HBB_PONPY - Experimental evidence at transcript level: Swiss-Prot protein existence level 2. Involved in oxygen transport from the lung to the various peripheral tissues. From Pongo pygmaeus (Bornean orangutan).
   9314..9369    +  polyA_signal   β-globin poly(A) signal: rabbit β-globin polyadenylation signal (Gil and Proudfoot, 1987)
   9752..9774    -  protein_bind   lac operator (fragment): The lac repressor binds to the lac operator to inhibit transcription in E. coli. This inhibition can be relieved by adding lactose or isopropyl-β-D-thiogalactopyranoside (IPTG). lac repressor encoded by lacI
   9778..9808    -  promoter       lac promoter: promoter for the E. coli lac operon
   9823..9844    -  protein_bind   CAP binding site: CAP binding activates transcription in the presence of cAMP. E. coli catabolite activator protein
   9857..9896    -  CDS            lacI (fragment): lac repressor; lacI; The lac repressor binds to the lac operator to inhibit transcription in E. coli. This inhibition can be relieved by adding lactose or isopropyl-β-D-thiogalactopyranoside (IPTG).
  10069..10878   +  CDS            KanR: aminoglycoside phosphotransferase; aph(3')-Ia; confers resistance to kanamycin in bacteria or G418 (Geneticin®) in eukaryotes
