[The description below was written by a language model from this plasmid's Addgene catalogue record and pLannotate feature annotations shown in this document.]
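Description:
LSB-hsa-miR-135a-3p is an 11 kb mammalian expression plasmid built on the Low Sensor Backbone (LSB) and designed as a fluorescence-based sensor of microRNA activity. It replicates in E. coli from a high-copy ColE1/pUC-type origin and carries both β-lactamase (ampicillin) and aph(3')-Ia (kanamycin) markers, matching the dual selection listed in the record. A puromycin N-acetyltransferase coding region followed by a rabbit β-globin polyadenylation signal is also present for selection in mammalian cells, although the feature table annotates no dedicated promoter immediately upstream of it.

The payload consists of two parallel transcription units with the same architecture: the human EF-1α core promoter with its intron A, a fluorescent protein coding sequence flanked by Gateway attB1/attB2 scars (with attB4 upstream of each promoter, reflecting multisite assembly), and a β-globin 3' region with poly(A) signal. The first unit expresses the red protein mKate2, and according to the record the human miR-135a-3p target is placed in its 3' UTR. The target itself is not annotated, but an unannotated gap between attB2 and the β-globin sequences is consistent with that position. The second unit expresses the blue protein EBFP2 without a target and serves as an internal reference for delivery and expression. When miR-135a-3p is active in transfected cells, mKate2 output is repressed relative to EBFP2, so the red-to-blue ratio gives a normalized readout of miRNA activity.

The depositor notes that the repeated poly(A) elements make the plasmid inherently prone to recombination. The depositor also reports small insertions flanking the puromycin coding region in the physical plasmid, relative to the deposited sequence, which do not affect puromycin selection.
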