Addgene plasmid #103226: LSB-hsa-miR-135a-3p
Purpose: Used to sense miRNA activity using fluorescence based tools. hsa-miR-135a-3p target in 3' UTR of of mKate. miRNA activity can be measured by the repression of mKate2 relative to EBFP2 fluorescent proteins . Plasmid is inherently unstable; please see Depositor Comments
Depositing lab: Ron Weiss. Depositing organization: Massachusetts Institute of Technology. Publication: A mixed antagonistic/synergistic miRNA repression model enables accurate predictions of multi-input miRNA sensor activity. Gam JJ, Babb J, Weiss R. Nat Commun. 2018 Jun 22;9(1):2430. doi: 10.1038/s41467-018-04575-0. PubMed 29934631.
Backbone
  Vector backbone: Low Sensor Backbone (LSB)
  Vector type: Mammalian Expression, Synthetic Biology
Growth in bacteria
  Bacterial resistance: Ampicillin and Kanamycin, 100 & 50 μg/mL
  Growth temperature: 30°C
  Growth strain: NEB Stable
  Copy number: High Copy
Gene/Insert
  Gene/Insert name: hsa-miR-135a-3p target
  Species: H. sapiens (human)
  Promoter: EF-1a
  Cloning method: Gibson Cloning
Terms and licenses: Academic/Nonprofit Terms; Industry Terms: Not Available to Industry
Depositor comments: Please note that this plasmid is inherently unstable due to a repeating poly A element. We recommend performing a diagnostic digest on multiple colonies upon receipt. The depositors would like to note the presence of several discrepancies between the depositor sequence and physical plasmid sequence. In particular, the sequences upstream and downstream of the puromycin coding region have 10 bp insertions which do not affect the ability to perform puromycin selection. The sequences for those regions within the physical plasmids are as follows: Upstream of Puro: GAATTCGACCGCCTGTCTCAAGGTGCCACC; Downstream of Puro: GCTTTGAGACTACGCGTGAATTCACTCCTC.
How to cite: LSB-hsa-miR-135a-3p was a gift from Ron Weiss (Addgene plasmid # 103226 ; http://n2t.net/addgene:103226 ; RRID:Addgene_103226)
