>Addgene plasmid #103226 | LSB-hsa-miR-135a-3p | depositor partial sequence | sequence record 195502 | hsa-miR-135a-3p target
CGCCACGGCTCCAATCCCTATA
