>Addgene plasmid #103226 | LSB-hsa-miR-135a-3p | addgene partial sequence | sequence record 269433 | mKate2-F 5'-ACCCGCTAAGAACCTCAAGA-3'
GAGGCCGACAAAGAGACATACGTCGAGCAGCACGAGGTGGCTGTGGCCAGATACTGCGACCTCCCTAGCA
AACTGGGGCACAAACTTAATTGAGAATTCTACCACCCAGCTTTCTTGTACAAAGTGGTACGTCTCAAGAC
CAGAGGTCTCTGCTTCAAGCACTCGCCACGGCTCCAATCCCTATACGCCACGGCTCCAATCCCTATACGC
CACGGCTCCAATCCCTATACGCCACGGCTCCAATCCCTATACAACCAGAAGAGACCTGTGCTTCACTCCT
CAGGTGCAGGCTGCCTATCAGAAGGTGGTGGCTGGTGTGGCCAATGCCCTGGCTCACAAATACCACTGAG
ATCTTTTTCCCTCTGCCAAAAATTATGGGGACATCATGAAGCCCCTTGAGCATCTGACTTCTGGCTAATA
AAGGAAATTTATTTTCATTGCAATAGTGTGTTGGAATTTTTTGTGTCTCTCACTCGGAAGGACATATGGG
AGGGCAAATCATTTAAAACATCAGAATGAGTATTTGGTTTAGAGTTTGGCAACATATGCCCATATGCTGG
CTGCCATGAACAAAGGTTGGCTATAAAGAGGTCATCAGTATATGAAA
